>Addgene plasmid #111621 | pmCherry-N1-EXO1b | addgene full sequence | sequence record 213793 | Addgene NGS Result
GCCCATATATGGAGTTCCGCGTTACATAACTTACGGTAAATGGCCCGCCTGGCTGACCGCCCAACGACCC
CCGCCCATTGACGTCAATAATGACGTATGTTCCCATAGTAACGCCAATAGGGACTTTCCATTGACGTCAA
TGGGTGGAGTATTTACGGTAAACTGCCCACTTGGCAGTACATCAAGTGTATCATATGCCAAGTACGCCCC
CTATTGACGTCAATGACGGTAAATGGCCCGCCTGGCATTATGCCCAGTACATGACCTTATGGGACTTTCC
TACTTGGCAGTACATCTACGTATTAGTCATCGCTATTACCATGGTGATGCGGTTTTGGCAGTACATCAAT
GGGCGTGGATAGCGGTTTGACTCACGGGGATTTCCAAGTCTCCACCCCATTGACGTCAATGGGAGTTTGT
TTTGGCACCAAAATCAACGGGACTTTCCAAAATGTCGTAACAACTCCGCCCCATTGACGCAAATGGGCGG
TAGGCGTGTACGGTGGGAGGTCTATATAAGCAGAGCTGGTTTAGTGAACCGTCAGATCCGCTAGCGCTAC
CGGACTCAGATCTCGAGCTCAAGCTTGCTTCGATGGGGATACAGGGATTGCTACAATTTATCAAAGAAGC
TTCAGAACCCATCCATGTGAGGAAGTATAAAGGGCAGGTAGTAGCTGTGGATACATATTGCTGGCTTCAC
AAAGGAGCTATTGCTTGTGCTGAAAAACTAGCCAAAGGTGAACCTACTGATAGGTATGTAGGATTTTGTA
TGAAATTTGTAAATATGTTACTATCTCATGGGATCAAGCCTATTCTCGTATTTGATGGATGTACTTTACC
TTCTAAAAAGGAAGTAGAGAGATCTAGAAGAGAAAGACGACAAGCCAATCTTCTTAAGGGAAAGCAACTT
CTTCGTGAGGGGAAAGTCTCGGAAGCTCGAGAGTGTTTCACCCGGTCTATCAATATCACACATGCCATGG
CCCACAAAGTAATTAAAGCTGCCCGGTCTCAGGGGGTAGATTGCCTCGTGGCTCCCTATGAAGCTGATGC
GCAGTTGGCCTATCTTAACAAAGCGGGAATTGTGCAAGCCATAATTACAGAGGACTCGGATCTCCTAGCT
TTTGGCTGTAAAAAGGTAATTTTAAAGATGGACCAGTTTGGAAATGGACTTGAAATTGATCAAGCTCGGC
TAGGAATGTGCAGACAGCTTGGGGATGTATTCACGGAAGAGAAGTTTCGTTACATGTGTATTCTTTCAGG
TTGTGACTACCTGTCATCACTGCGTGGGATTGGATTAGCAAAGGCATGCAAAGTCCTAAGACTAGCCAAT
AATCCAGATATAGTAAAGGTTATCAAGAAAATTGGACATTATCTCAAGATGAATATCACGGTACCAGAGG
ATTACATCAACGGGTTTATTCGGGCCAACAATACCTTCCTCTATCAGCTAGTTTTTGATCCCATCAAAAG
GAAACTTATTCCTCTGAACGCCTATGAAGATGATGTTGATCCTGAAACACTAAGCTACGCTGGGCAATAT
GTTGATGATTCCATAGCTCTTCAAATAGCACTTGGAAATAAAGATATAAATACTTTTGAACAGATCGATG
ACTACAATCCAGACACTGCTATGCCTGCCCATTCAAGAAGTCGTAGTTGGGATGACAAAACATGTCAAAA
GTCAGCTAATGTTAGCAGCATTTGGCATAGGAATTACTCTCCCAGACCAGAGTCGGGTACTGTTTCAGAT
GCCCCACAATTGAAGGAAAATCCAAGTACTGTGGGAGTGGAACGAGTGATTAGTACTAAAGGGTTAAATC
TCCCAAGGAAATCATCCATTGTGAAAAGACCAAGAAGTGCAGAGCTGTCAGAAGATGACCTGTTGAGTCA
GTATTCTCTTTCATTTACGAAGAAGACCAAGAAAAATAGCTCTGAAGGCAATAAATCATTGAGCTTTTCT
GAAGTGTTTGTGCCTGACCTGGTAAATGGACCTACTAACAAAAAGAGTGTAAGCACTCCACCTAGGACGA
GAAATAAATTTGCAACATTTTTACAAAGGAAAAATGAAGAAAGTGGTGCAGTTGTGGTTCCAGGGACCAG
AAGCAGGTTTTTTTGCAGTTCAGATTCTACTGACTGTGTATCAAACAAAGTGAGCATCCAGCCTCTGGAT
GAAACTGCTGTCACAGATAAAGAGAACAATCTGCATGAATCAGAGTATGGAGACCAAGAAGGCAAGAGAC
TGGTTGACACAGATGTAGCACGTAATTCAAGTGATGACATTCCGAATAATCATATTCCAGGTGATCATAT
TCCAGACAAGGCAACAGTGTTTACAGATGAAGAGTCCTACTCTTTTAAGAGCAGCAAATTTACAAGGACC
ATTTCACCACCCACTTTGGGAACACTAAGAAGTTGTTTTAGTTGGTCTGGAGGTCTTGGAGATTTTTCAA
GAACGCCGAGCCCCTCTCCAAGCACAGCATTGCAGCAGTTCCGAAGAAAGAGCGATTCCCCCACCTCTTT
GCCTGAGAATAATATGTCTGATGTGTCGCAGTTAAAGAGCGAGGAGTCCAGTGACGATGAGTCTCATCCC
TTACGAGAAGGGGCATGTTCTTCACAGTCCCAGGAAAGTGGAGAATTCTCACTGCAGAGTTCAAATGCAT
CAAAGCTTTCTCAGTGCTCTAGTAAGGACTCTGATTCAGAGGAATCTGATTGCAATATTAAGTTACTTGA
CAGTCAAAGTGACCAGACCTCCAAGCTATGTTTATCTCATTTCTCAAAAAAAGACACACCTCTAAGGAAC
AAGGTTCCTGGGCTATATAAGTCCAGTTCTGCAGACTCTCTTTCTACAACCAAGATCAAACCTCTAGGAC
CTGCCAGAGCCAGTGGGCTGAGCAAGAAGCCGGCAAGCATCCAGAAGAGAAAGCATCATAATGCCGAGAA
CAAGCCGGGGTTACAGATCAAACTCAATGAGCTCTGGAAAAACTTTGGATTTAAAAAAGATTCTGAAAAG
CTTCCTCCTTGTAAGAAACCCCTGTCCCCAGTCAGAGATAACATCCAACTAACTCCAGAAGCGGAAGAGG
ATATATTTAACAAACCTGAATGTGGCCGTGTTCAAAGAGCAATATTCCAGCGGGATCCCGCCACCATGGT
GAGCAAGGGCGAGGAGGATAACATGGCCATCATCAAGGAGTTCATGCGCTTCAAGGTGCACATGGAGGGC
TCCGTGAACGGCCACGAGTTCGAGATCGAGGGCGAGGGCGAGGGCCGCCCCTACGAGGGCACCCAGACCG
CCAAGCTGAAGGTGACCAAGGGTGGCCCCCTGCCCTTCGCCTGGGACATCCTGTCCCCTCAGTTCATGTA
CGGCTCCAAGGCCTACGTGAAGCACCCCGCCGACATCCCCGACTACTTGAAGCTGTCCTTCCCCGAGGGC
TTCAAGTGGGAGCGCGTGATGAACTTCGAGGACGGCGGCGTGGTGACCGTGACCCAGGACTCCTCCCTGC
AGGACGGCGAGTTCATCTACAAGGTGAAGCTGCGCGGCACCAACTTCCCCTCCGACGGCCCCGTAATGCA
GAAGAAGACTATGGGCTGGGAGGCCTCCTCCGAGCGGATGTACCCCGAGGACGGCGCCCTGAAGGGCGAG
ATCAAGCAGAGGCTGAAGCTGAAGGACGGCGGCCACTACGACGCTGAGGTCAAGACCACCTACAAGGCCA
AGAAGCCCGTGCAGCTGCCCGGCGCCTACAACGTCAACATCAAGTTGGACATCACCTCCCACAACGAGGA
CTACACCATCGTGGAACAGTACGAACGCGCCGAGGGCCGCCACTCCACCGGCGGCATGGACGAGCTGTAC
AAGTAAAGCGGCCGCGACTCTAGATCATAATCAGCCATACCACATTTGTAGAGGTTTTACTTGCTTTAAA
AAACCTCCCACACCTCCCCCTGAACCTGAAACATAAAATGAATGCAATTGTTGTTGTTAACTTGTTTATT
GCAGCTTATAATGGTTACAAATAAAGCAATAGCATCACAAATTTCACAAATAAAGCATTTTTTTCACTGC
ATTCTAGTTGTGGTTTGTCCAAACTCATCAATGTATCTTAAGGCGTAAATTGTAAGCGTTAATATTTTGT
TAAAATTCGCGTTAAATTTTTGTTAAATCAGCTCATTTTTTAACCAATAGGCCGAAATCGGCAAAATCCC
TTATAAATCAAAAGAATAGACCGAGATAGGGT
[37 nt withheld, positions 4233-4269]
AAAGAACGTGGACTCCAACGTCAAAGG
[49 nt withheld, positions 4297-4345]
T
[91 nt withheld, positions 4347-4437]
G
[124 nt withheld, positions 4439-4562]
CAGGTGGCACTTTTCGGGGAAATGTGCGCGGAACCCCTATTTGTTTATTTTTCTAAATACATTCAAATAT
GTATCCGCTCATGAGACAATAACCCTGATAAATGCTTCAATAATATTGAAAAAGGAAGAGTCCTGAGGCG
GAAAGAACCAGCTGTGGAATGTGTGTCAGTTAGGGTGTGGAAAGTCCCCAGGCTCCCCAGCAGGCAGAAG
TATGCAAAGCATGCATCTCAATTAGTCAGCAACCAGGTGTGGAAAGTCCCCAGGCTCCCCAGCAGGCAGA
AGTATGCAAAGCATGCATCTCAATTAGTCAGCAACCATAGTCCCGCCCCTAACTCCGCCCATCCCGCCCC
TAACTCCGCCCAGTTCCGCCCATTCTCCGCCCCATGGCTGACTAATTTTTTTTATTTATGCAGAGGCCGA
GGCCGCCTCGGCCTCTGAGCTATTCCAGAAGTAGTGAGGAGGCTTTTTTGGAGGCCTAGGCTTTTGCAAA
GATCGATCAAGAGACAGGATGAGGATCGTTTCGCATGATTGAACAAGATGGATTGCACGCAGGTTCTCCG
GCCGCTTGGGTGGAGAGGCTATTCGGCTATGACTGGGCACAACAGACAATCGGCTGCTCTGATGCCGCCG
TGTTCCGGCTGTCAGCGCAGGGGCGCCCGGTTCTTTTTGTCAAGACCGACCTGTCCGGTGCCCTGAATGA
ACTGCAAGACGAGGCAGCGCGGCTATCGTGGCTGGCCACGACGGGCGTTCCTTGCGCAGCTGTGCTCGAC
GTTGTCACTGAAGCGGGAAGGGACTGGCTGCTATTGGGCGAAGTGCCGGGGCAGGATCTCCTGTCATCTC
ACCTTGCTCCTGCCGAGAAAGTATCCATCATGGCTGATGCAATGCGGCGGCTGCATACGCTTGATCCGGC
TACCTGCCCATTCGACCACCAAGCGAAACATCGCATCGAGCGAGCACGTACTCGGATGGAAGCCGGTCTT
GTCGATCAGGATGATCTGGACGAAGAGCATCAGGGGCTCGCGCCAGCCGAACTGTTCGCCAGGCTCAAGG
CGAGCATGCCCGACGGCGAGGATCTCGTCGTGACCCATGGCGATGCCTGCTTGCCGAATATCATGGTGGA
AAATGGCCGCTTTTCTGGATTCATCGACTGTGGCCGGCTGGGTGTGGCGGACCGCTATCAGGACATAGCG
TTGGCTACCCGTGATATTGCTGAAGAGCTTGGCGGCGAATGGGCTGACCGCTTCCTCGTGCTTTACGGTA
TCGCCGCTCCCGATTCGCAGCGCATCGCCTTCTATCGCCTTCTTGACGAGTTCTTCTGAGCGGGACTCTG
GGGTTCGAAATGACCGACCAAGCGACGCCCAACCTGCCATCACGAGATTTCGATTCCACCGCCGCCTTCT
ATGAAAGGTTGGGCTTCGGAATCGTTTTCCGGGACGCCGGCTGGATGATCCTCCAGCGCGGGGATCTCAT
GCTGGAGTTCTTCGCCCACCCTAGGGGGAGGCTAACTGAAACACGGAAGGAGACAATACCGGAAGGAACC
CGCGCTATGACGGCAATAAAAAGACAGAATAAAACGCACGGTGTTGGGTCGTTTGTTCATAAACGCGGGG
TTCGGTCCCAGGGCTGGCACTCTGTCGATACCCCACCGAGACCCCATTGGGGCCAATACGCCCGCGTTTC
TTCCTTTTCCCCACCCCACCCCCCAAGTTCGGGTGAAGGCCCAGGGCTCGCAGCCAACGTCGGGGCGGCA
GGCCCTGCCATAGCCTCAGGTTACTCATATATACTTTAGATTGATTTAAAACTTCATTTTTAATTTAAAA
GGATCTAGGTGAAGATCCTTTTTGATAATCTCATGACCAAAATCCCTTAACGTGAGTTTTCGTTCCACTG
AGCGTCAGACCCCGTAGAAAAGATCAAAGGATCTTCTTGAGATCCTTTTTTTCTGCGCGTAATCTGCTGC
TTGCAAACAAAAAAACCACCGCTACCAGCGGTGGTTTGTTTGCCGGATCAAGAGCTACCAACTCTTTTTC
CGAAGGTAACTGGCTTCAGCAGAGCGCAGATACCAAATACTGTTCTTCTAGTGTAGCCGTAGTTAGGCCA
CCACTTCAAGAACTCTGTAGCACCGCCTACATACCTCGCTCTGCTAATCCTGTTACCAGTGGCTGCTGCC
AGTGGCGATAAGTCGTGTCTTACCGGGTTGGACTCAAGACGATAGTTACCGGATAAGGCGCAGCGGTCGG
GCTGAACGGGGGGTTCGTGCACACAGCCCAGCTTGGAGCGAACGACCTACACCGAACTGAGATACCTACA
GCGTGAGCTATGAGAAAGCGCCACGCTTCCCGAAGGGAGAAAGGCGGACAGGTATCCGGTAAGCGGCAGG
GTCGGAACAGGAGAGCGCACGAGGGAGCTTCCAGGGGGAAACGCCTGGTATCTTTATAGTCCTGTCGGGT
TTCGCCACCTCTGACTTGAGCGTCGATTTTTGTGATGCTCGTCAGGGGGGCGGAGCCTATGGAAAAACGC
CAGCAACGCGGCCTTTTTACGGTTCCTGGCCTTTTGCTGGCCTTTTGCTCACATGTTCTTTCCTGCGTTA
TCCCCTGATTCTGTGGATAACCGTATTACCGCCATGCATTAGTTATTAATAGTAATCAATTACGGGGTCA
TTAGTTCATA
Features (pLannotate 1.2.2; 16 found; start..end, strand, type, name):
     20..323     +  enhancer       CMV enhancer: human cytomegalovirus immediate early enhancer
    324..527     +  promoter       CMV promoter: human cytomegalovirus (CMV) immediate early promoter
    550..586     +  misc_feature   MCS (fragment): multiple cloning site
    593..3130    +  CDS            EXO1: EXO1_HUMAN - Also known as EXOI, HEX1. Experimental evidence at protein level: Swiss-Prot protein existence level 1. 5'->3' double-stranded DNA exonuclease which may also possess a cryptic 3'->5' double-stranded DNA exonuclease activity. Functions in DNA mismatch repair (MMR) to excise mismatch-containing DNA tracts directed by strand breaks located either 5' or 3' to the mismatch. Also exhibits endonuclease activity against 5'-overhanging flap structures similar to those generated by displacement synthesis when DNA polymerase encounters the 5'-end of a downstream Okazaki fragment. Required fo
   3146..3853    +  CDS            mCherry: mCherry is a basic (constitutively fluorescent) red fluorescent protein published in 2004, derived from Discosoma sp.. It is reported to be a very rapidly-maturing monomer with low acid sensitivity.
   3873..3956    +  CDS            large T antigen (fragment): large T antigen from SV40 (simian virus 40)
   3979..4100    +  polyA_signal   SV40 poly(A) signal: SV40 polyadenylation signal
   4134..4562    -  rep_origin     f1 ori (sequence partly withheld): f1 bacteriophage origin of replication; arrow indicates direction of (+) strand synthesis
   4589..4693    +  promoter       AmpR promoter: bla
   4695..5052    +  promoter       SV40 promoter: SV40 enhancer and early promoter
   5087..5881    +  CDS            NeoR/KanR: aminoglycoside phosphotransferase from Tn5; aph(3')-II (or nptII); confers resistance to neomycin, kanamycin, and G418 (Geneticin®)
   5902..6054    +  CDS            ble (fragment): BLE_KLEPN - Experimental evidence at protein level: Swiss-Prot protein existence level 1. Binding protein with a strong affinity to the bleomycin family of antibiotics. Binds to CL990; an antimitotic-antibiotic compound. From Klebsiella pneumoniae.
   6113..6160    +  polyA_signal   HSV TK poly(A) signal: herpes simplex virus thymidine kinase polyadenylation signal (Cole and Stacy, 1985)
   6251..6267    -  polyA_signal   bGH poly(A) signal (fragment): bovine growth hormone polyadenylation signal
   6489..7077    +  rep_origin     ori: high-copy-number ColE1/pMB1/pBR322/pUC origin of replication
   7192..7232    +  enhancer       CMV enhancer (fragment): human cytomegalovirus immediate early enhancer
