[The description below was written by a language model from this plasmid's Addgene catalogue record and pLannotate feature annotations shown in this document.]
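Description:
pmCherry-N1-EXO1b is a mammalian expression plasmid of about 7.2 kb that produces wild-type human Exonuclease 1 (the EXO1b isoform) fused at its C terminus to the red fluorescent protein mCherry. The backbone, pmCherry-N1, is a derivative of pEGFP-N1 in which the eGFP coding sequence was replaced by mCherry. The 2,538 bp EXO1 open reading frame was cloned by restriction digestion between the BamHI and HindIII sites of the multiple cloning site. It sits downstream of the human cytomegalovirus immediate early enhancer and promoter and directly upstream of mCherry, so the two are presumably read as one fusion protein. An SV40 polyadenylation signal terminates the transcript. The depositor notes that the EXO1 sequence carries several polymorphisms (listed as K589, H354, E670 and R723C) that are also normally expressed in the different cell types they analysed.

The plasmid replicates in E. coli from a high-copy ColE1/pUC-type origin and also carries an f1 phage origin. A single NeoR/KanR (aminoglycoside phosphotransferase) gene provides selection in both hosts. A bacterial bla-type promoter drives it for kanamycin resistance, and the SV40 enhancer and early promoter drive it for G418 selection of transfected mammalian cells, with an HSV TK polyadenylation signal downstream. The short large T antigen, ble and bGH poly(A) fragments in the feature table appear to be backbone remnants or partial annotation matches rather than functional elements.

The construct is intended for expressing fluorescently tagged EXO1, a 5'→3' exonuclease with roles in mismatch repair and flap processing, in mammalian cells. The tag allows the protein to be visualised. The associated publication concerns EXO1 and Y family translesion polymerases in the response of non-S phase cells to UV-induced lesions.
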