Addgene plasmid #111621: pmCherry-N1-EXO1b
Purpose: Expression of human WT Exonuclease 1 (EXO1) tagged with mCherry in mammalian cells
Depositing lab: Marco Muzi-Falconi. Publication: Coordinated Activity of Y Family TLS Polymerases and EXO1 Protects Non-S Phase Cells from UV-Induced Cytotoxic Lesions. Sertic S, Mollica A, Campus I, Roma S, Tumini E, Aguilera A, Muzi-Falconi M. Mol Cell. 2018 Apr 5;70(1):34-47.e4. doi: 10.1016/j.molcel.2018.02.017. Epub 2018 Mar 15. PubMed 29551515.
Backbone
  Vector backbone: pmCherry-N1
  Modifications to backbone: eGFP of peGFP-N1 plasmid was substituted with mCherry
  Vector type: Mammalian Expression
  Selectable markers: Neomycin (select with G418)
Growth in bacteria
  Bacterial resistance: Kanamycin, 50 μg/mL
  Growth temperature: 37°C
  Growth strain: DH5alpha
  Copy number: High Copy
Gene/Insert
  Gene/Insert name: Exonuclease 1b (alt name: EXO1)
  Species: H. sapiens (human)
  Insert size (bp): 2538
  Entrez Gene: EXO1 (a.k.a. HEX1, hExoI)
  Promoter: CMV
  Tag / fusion protein: mCherry (C terminal on backbone)
  Cloning method: Restriction Enzyme; 5′ cloning site BamHI (unknown if destroyed); 3′ cloning site HindIII (unknown if destroyed)
  Sequencing primers: 5′ ACCAGAGTCGGGTACTGTTTCAGA; 3′ TAGTGTTCCCAAAGTGGGTGGTGA
Terms and licenses: Academic/Nonprofit Terms; Industry Terms: Not Available to Industry
Depositor comments: pmCherry-N1-EXO1b presents K589, H354, E670, R723C polymorphisms, also normally expressed in different type of cells analyzed.
How to cite: pmCherry-N1-EXO1b was a gift from Marco Muzi-Falconi (Addgene plasmid # 111621 ; http://n2t.net/addgene:111621 ; RRID:Addgene_111621)
